>Addgene plasmid #65894 | 130_pSKB3-LUMP-P.leioghnati | depositor full sequence | sequence record 112081 | 130_pSKB3-LUMP-P.leioghnati sequence 5878 bps
GGCCATCGCCCTGATAGACGGTTTTTCGCCCTTTGACGTTGGAGTCCACGTTCTTT
[37 nt withheld, positions 57-93]
ACCCTATCTCGGTCTATTCTTTTGATTTATAAGGGATTTTGCCGATTTCGGCCTATTGGTTAAAAAATGA
GCTGATTTAACAAAAATTTAACGCGAATTTTAACAAAATATTAACGTTTACAATTTCAGGTGGCACTTTT
CGGGGAAATGTGCGCGGAACCCCTATTTGTTTATTTTTCTAAATACATTCAAATATGTATCCGCTCATGA
ATTAATTCTTAGAAAAACTCATCGAGCATCAAATGAAACTGCAATTTATTCATATCAGGATTATCAATAC
CATATTTTTGAAAAAGCCGTTTCTGTAATGAAGGAGAAAACTCACCGAGGCAGTTCCATAGGATGGCAAG
ATCCTGGTATCGGTCTGCGATTCCGACTCGTCCAACATCAATACAACCTATTAATTTCCCCTCGTCAAAA
ATAAGGTTATCAAGTGAGAAATCACCATGAGTGACGACTGAATCCGGTGAGAATGGCAAAAGTTTATGCA
TTTCTTTCCAGACTTGTTCAACAGGCCAGCCATTACGCTCGTCATCAAAATCACTCGCATCAACCAAACC
GTTATTCATTCGTGATTGCGCCTGAGCGAGACGAAATACGCGATCGCTGTTAAAAGGACAATTACAAACA
GGAATCGAATGCAACCGGCGCAGGAACACTGCCAGCGCATCAACAATATTTTCACCTGAATCAGGATATT
CTTCTAATACCTGGAATGCTGTTTTCCCGGGGATCGCAGTGGTGAGTAACCATGCATCATCAGGAGTACG
GATAAAATGCTTGATGGTCGGAAGAGGCATAAATTCCGTCAGCCAGTTTAGTCTGACCATCTCATCTGTA
ACATCATTGGCAACGCTACCTTTGCCATGTTTCAGAAACAACTCTGGCGCATCGGGCTTCCCATACAATC
GATAGATTGTCGCACCTGATTGCCCGACATTATCGCGAGCCCATTTATACCCATATAAATCAGCATCCAT
GTTGGAATTTAATCGCGGCCTAGAGCAAGACGTTTCCCGTTGAATATGGCTCATAACACCCCTTGTATTA
CTGTTTATGTAAGCAGACAGTTTTATTGTTCATGACCAAAATCCCTTAACGTGAGTTTTCGTTCCACTGA
GCGTCAGACCCCGTAGAAAAGATCAAAGGATCTTCTTGAGATCCTTTTTTTCTGCGCGTAATCTGCTGCT
TGCAAACAAAAAAACCACCGCTACCAGCGGTGGTTTGTTTGCCGGATCAAGAGCTACCAACTCTTTTTCC
GAAGGTAACTGGCTTCAGCAGAGCGCAGATACCAAATACTGTCCTTCTAGTGTAGCCGTAGTTAGGCCAC
CACTTCAAGAACTCTGTAGCACCGCCTACATACCTCGCTCTGCTAATCCTGTTACCAGTGGCTGCTGCCA
GTGGCGATAAGTCGTGTCTTACCGGGTTGGACTCAAGACGATAGTTACCGGATAAGGCGCAGCGGTCGGG
CTGAACGGGGGGTTCGTGCACACAGCCCAGCTTGGAGCGAACGACCTACACCGAACTGAGATACCTACAG
CGTGAGCTATGAGAAAGCGCCACGCTTCCCGAAGGGAGAAAGGCGGACAGGTATCCGGTAAGCGGCAGGG
TCGGAACAGGAGAGCGCACGAGGGAGCTTCCAGGGGGAAACGCCTGGTATCTTTATAGTCCTGTCGGGTT
TCGCCACCTCTGACTTGAGCGTCGATTTTTGTGATGCTCGTCAGGGGGGCGGAGCCTATGGAAAAACGCC
AGCAACGCGGCCTTTTTACGGTTCCTGGCCTTTTGCTGGCCTTTTGCTCACATGTTCTTTCCTGCGTTAT
CCCCTGATTCTGTGGATAACCGTATTACCGCCTTTGAGTGAGCTGATACCGCTCGCCGCAGCCGAACGAC
CGAGCGCAGCGAGTCAGTGAGCGAGGAAGCGGAAGAGCGCCTGATGCGGTATTTTCTCCTTACGCATCTG
TGCGGTATTTCACACCGCATATATGGTGCACTCTCAGTACAATCTGCTCTGATGCCGCATAGTTAAGCCA
GTATACACTCCGCTATCGCTACGTGACTGGGTCATGGCTGCGCCCCGACACCCGCCAACACCCGCTGACG
CGCCCTGACGGGCTTGTCTGCTCCCGGCATCCGCTTACAGACAAGCTGTGACCGTCTCCGGGAGCTGCAT
GTGTCAGAGGTTTTCACCGTCATCACCGAAACGCGCGAGGCAGCTGCGGTAAAGCTCATCAGCGTGGTCG
TGAAGCGATTCACAGATGTCTGCCTGTTCATCCGCGTCCAGCTCGTTGAGTTTCTCCAGAAGCGTTAATG
TCTGGCTTCTGATAAAGCGGGCCATGTTAAGGGCGGTTTTTTCCTGTTTGGTCACTGATGCCTCCGTGTA
AGGGGGATTTCTGTTCATGGGGGTAATGATACCGATGAAACGAGAGAGGATGCTCACGATACGGGTTACT
GATGATGAACATGCCCGGTTACTGGAACGTTGTGAGGGTAAACAACTGGCGGTATGGATGCGGCGGGACC
AGAGAAAAATCACTCAGGGTCAATGCCAGCGCTTCGTTAATACAGATGTAGGTGTTCCACAGGGTAGCCA
GCAGCATCCTGCGATGCAGATCCGGAACATAATGGTGCAGGGCGCTGACTTCCGCGTTTCCAGACTTTAC
GAAACACGGAAACCGAAGACCATTCATGTTGTTGCTCAGGTCGCAGACGTTTTGCAGCAGCAGTCGCTTC
ACGTTCGCTCGCGTATCGGTGATTCATTCTGCTAACCAGTAAGGCAACCCCGCCAGCCTAGCCGGGTCCT
CAACGACAGGAGCACGATCATGCGCACCCGTGGGGCCGCCATGCCGGCGATAATGGCCTGCTTCTCGCCG
AAACGTTTGGTGGCGGGACCAGTGACGAAGGCTTGAGCGAGGGCGTGCAAGATTCCGAATACCGCAAGCG
ACAGGCCGATCATCGTCGCGCTCCAGCGAAAGCGGTCCTCGCCGAAAATGACCCAGAGCGCTGCCGGCAC
CTGTCCTACGAGTTGCATGATAAAGAAGACAGTCATAAGTGCGGCGACGATAGTCATGCCCCGCGCCCAC
CGGAAGGAGCTGACTGGGTTGAAGGCTCTCAAGGGCATCGGTCGAGATCCCGGTGCCTAATGAGTGAGCT
AACTTACATTAATTGCGTTGCGCTCACTGCCCGCTTTCCAGTCGGGAAACCTGTCGTGCCAGCTGCATTA
ATGAATCGGCCAACGCGCGGGGAGAGGCGGTTTGCGTATTGGGCGCCAGGGTGGTTTTTCTTTTCACCAG
TGAGACGGGCAACAGCTGATTGCCCTTCACCGCCTGGCCCTGAGAGAGTTGCAGCAAGCGGTCCACGCTG
GTTTGCCCCAGCAGGCGAAAATCCTGTTTGATGGTGGTTAACGGCGGGATATAACATGAGCTGTCTTCGG
TATCGTCGTATCCCACTACCGAGATATCCGCACCAACGCGCAGCCCGGACTCGGTAATGGCGCGCATTGC
GCCCAGCGCCATCTGATCGTTGGCAACCAGCATCGCAGTGGGAACGATGCCCTCATTCAGCATTTGCATG
GTTTGTTGAAAACCGGACATGGCACTCCAGTCGCCTTCCCGTTCCGCTATCGGCTGAATTTGATTGCGAG
TGAGATATTTATGCCAGCCAGCCAGACGCAGACGCGCCGAGACAGAACTTAATGGGCCCGCTAACAGCGC
GATTTGCTGGTGACCCAATGCGACCAGATGCTCCACGCCCAGTCGCGTACCGTCTTCATGGGAGAAAATA
ATACTGTTGATGGGTGTCTGGTCAGAGACATCAAGAAATAACGCCGGAACATTAGTGCAGGCAGCTTCCA
CAGCAATGGCATCCTGGTCATCCAGCGGATAGTTAATGATCAGCCCACTGACGCGTTGCGCGAGAAGATT
GTGCACCGCCGCTTTACAGGCTTCGACGCCGCTTCGTTCTACCATCGACACCACCACGCTGGCACCCAGT
TGATCGGCGCGAGATTTAATCGCCGCGACAATTTGCGACGGCGCGTGCAGGGCCAGACTGGAGGTGGCAA
CGCCAATCAGCAACGACTGTTTGCCCGCCAGTTGTTGTGCCACGCGGTTGGGAATGTAATTCAGCTCCGC
CATCGCCGCTTCCACTTTTTCCCGCGTTTTCGCAGAAACGTGGCTGGCCTGGTTCACCACGCGGGAAACG
GTCTGATAAGAGACACCGGCATACTCTGCGACATCGTATAACGTTACTGGTTTCACATTCACCACCCTGA
ATTGACTCTCTTCCGGGCGCTATCATGCCATACCGCGAAAGGTTTTGCGCCATTCGATGGTGTCCGGGAT
CTCGACGCTCTCCCTTATGCGACTCCTGCATTAGGAAGCAGCCCAGTAGTAGGTTGAGGCCGTTGAGCAC
CGCCGCCGCAAGGAATGGTGCATGCAAGGAGATGGCGCCCAACAGTCCCCCGGCCACGGGGCCTGCCACC
ATACCCACGCCGAAACAAGCGCTCATGAGCCCGAAGTGGCGAGCCCGATCTTCCCCATCGGTGATGTCGG
CGATATAGGCGCCAGCAACCGCACCTGTGGCGCCGGTGATGCCGGCCACGATGCGTCCGGCGTAGAGGAT
CGAGATCTCGATCCCGCGAAATTAATACGACTCACTATAGGGGAATTGTGAGCGGATAACAATTCCCCTC
TAGAAATAATTTTGTTTAACTTTAAGAAGGAGATATACCATGGGCAGCAGCCATCATCATCATCATCACG
ATTACGATATCCCAACGACCGAAAACCTTTACTTCCAGGGCCATATGTTTAGAGGTATTGTTCAAGGTCG
TGGTGTTATTCGATCCATTTCAAAAAGTGAAGATAGTCAGCGACATGGGATTGCATTCCCTGAGGGTATG
TTTCAACTTGTTGATGTAGATACTGTAATGTTAGTAAATGGTTGTTCATTGACAGTTGTCCGTATTTTAG
GCGATATGGTGTACTTTGATATCGACCAAGCATTGGGTACGACAACATTTGATGGATTAAAAGAAGGCGA
TCAGGTAAACCTAGAGATCCACCCTAAATTTGGTGAAGTGGTTGGCCGTGGTGGATTAACAGGAAATATT
AAAGGCACTGCGCTGGTCGCAGCAATAGAAGAGAATGACGCAGGTTTTTCTGTACTGATTGATATCCCTA
AAGGGTTAGCTGAAAACTTAACAGTGAAAGATGATATTGGAATTGATGGGATCTCTTTGCCTATCACTGA
TATGTCAGACAGCATTATTACATTGAATTACTCGCGTGATTTGTTAGCGAGTACTAACATTGCATCGTTA
GCAAAAGATGTGAAAGTGAACGTTGAAATTTTAAATGAATGGTAGGCGGCCGCACTCGAGCACCACCACC
ACCACCACTGAGATCCGGCTGCTAACAAAGCCCGAAAGGAAGCTGAGTTGGCTGCTGCCACCGCTGAGCA
ATAACTAGCATAACCCCTTGGGGCCTCTAAACGGGTCTTGAGGGGTTTTTTGCTGAAAGGAGGAACTATA
TCCGGATTGGCGAATGGG
[124 nt withheld, positions 5642-5765]
C
[91 nt withheld, positions 5767-5857]
AGGGTGATGGTTCACGTAGTG
Features (pLannotate 1.2.2; 20 found; start..end, strand, type, name):
    246..303     +  promoter       AmpR promoter (fragment): bla
    312..1127    -  CDS            KanR: aminoglycoside phosphotransferase; aph(3')-Ia; confers resistance to kanamycin in bacteria or G418 (Geneticin®) in eukaryotes
   1249..1837    +  rep_origin     ori: high-copy-number ColE1/pMB1/pBR322/pUC origin of replication
   2023..2165    -  misc_feature   bom: basis of mobility region from pBR322
   2267..2458    -  CDS            rop: Rop protein, which maintains plasmids at low copy number; rop
   2475..2855    +  CDS            YPB1_ECOLX: Protein predicted: Swiss-Prot protein existence level 4. From Escherichia coli.
   2927..3218    -  CDS            TcR (fragment): tetracycline efflux protein; tet; confers resistance to tetracycline
   3233..3254    -  protein_bind   CAP binding site: CAP binding activates transcription in the presence of cAMP. E. coli catabolite activator protein
   3267..4349    -  CDS            lacI: lac repressor; lacI; The lac repressor binds to the lac operator to inhibit transcription in E. coli. This inhibition can be relieved by adding lactose or isopropyl-β-D-thiogalactopyranoside (IPTG).
   4350..4427    -  promoter       lacI promoter: lacI
   4435..4714    -  CDS            TcR (fragment): tetracycline efflux protein; tet; confers resistance to tetracycline
   4736..4754    +  promoter       T7 promoter: promoter for bacteriophage T7 RNA polymerase
   4755..4779    +  protein_bind   lac operator: The lac repressor binds to the lac operator to inhibit transcription in E. coli. This inhibition can be relieved by adding lactose or isopropyl-β-D-thiogalactopyranoside (IPTG). lac repressor encoded by lacI
   4794..4816    +  RBS            RBS: efficient ribosome binding site from bacteriophage T7 gene 10 (Olins and Rangwala, 1989)
   4835..4851    +  CDS            capTEV™ (fragment): composite tag for in vivo biotinylation, TEV protease cleavage, and 6xHis tagging
   4898..5455    +  CDS            lumP: LUXP_PHOLE - Experimental evidence at protein level: Swiss-Prot protein existence level 1. Antenna protein that modulates the color of the bioluminescence emission of the luciferase. In the presence of LumP, luciferase emission is shifted to higher energy values (shorter wavelength). From Photobacterium leiognathi.
   5474..5491    +  CDS            9xHis (fragment): 9xHis affinity tag
   5501..5550    +  CDS            SET1 (fragment): solubility-enhancement tag derived from T7 phage gene 10B
   5558..5605    +  terminator     T7 terminator: transcription terminator for bacteriophage T7 RNA polymerase
   5642..219     +  rep_origin     f1 ori (across the origin) (sequence partly withheld): f1 bacteriophage origin of replication; arrow indicates direction of (+) strand synthesis
