[The description below was written by a language model from this plasmid's Addgene catalogue record and pLannotate feature annotations shown in this document.]
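Description:
130_pSKB3-LUMP-P.leioghnati is a bacterial expression plasmid built on the pSKB3 backbone, a pET-style T7 vector, carrying the lumazine protein (LUMP) gene from Photobacterium leiognathi. The full depositor sequence is about 5.9 kb. The plasmid replicates in E. coli from a ColE1/pBR322-type origin accompanied by the bom region and the rop gene, which keeps copy number low, as the catalogue entry also states. It is selected with kanamycin through an aph(3')-Ia aminoglycoside phosphotransferase cassette. An f1 phage origin is also present, along with short tetracycline-resistance fragments that are remnants of the pBR322 lineage.

The roughly 630 bp insert was cloned between NdeI and XhoI sites, both retained. It sits downstream of a T7 promoter fused to a lac operator and the phage T7 gene 10 ribosome binding site, and it is followed by a T7 terminator. A plasmid-borne lacI gene with its own promoter supplies repressor, so expression should be IPTG-inducible in a host that provides T7 RNA polymerase. The annotation shows a short fragment matching a His/TEV-type composite tag just upstream of the lumP coding region and a His-tag fragment just downstream. This suggests histidine affinity tags flank the protein, but the record does not state the exact tag arrangement or whether the downstream tag is in frame.

In nature, LumP is an antenna protein that shifts bacterial luciferase emission to shorter wavelengths. Here the plasmid is used to produce recombinant LUMP as a cyan-emitting FRET acceptor with an unusually long excited-state lifetime. The associated work applied it to genetically encoded sensors of protein hydrodynamics and molecular proximity.
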