Addgene plasmid #65894: 130_pSKB3-LUMP-P.leioghnati
Purpose: Bacterial expression of P. leioghnati LUMP protein, a FRET acceptor protein emitting a cyan-colored fluorescence with an unusually long excited state lifetime
Depositing lab: Gerard Marriott. Depositing organization: Lawrence Berkeley National Laboratory. Publication: Genetically encoded sensors of protein hydrodynamics and molecular proximity. Hoepker AC, Wang A, Le Marois A, Suhling K, Yan Y, Marriott G. Proc Natl Acad Sci U S A. 2015 Apr 30. pii: 201424021. 10.1073/pnas.1424021112 PubMed 25931526.
Backbone
  Vector backbone: pSKB3
  Backbone size w/o insert (bp): 5245
  Vector type: Bacterial Expression
Growth in bacteria
  Bacterial resistance: Kanamycin, 50 μg/mL
  Growth temperature: 37°C
  Growth strain: DH5alpha
  Copy number: Low Copy
Gene/Insert
  Gene/Insert name: LUMP
  Species: Photobacterium leignathi
  Insert size (bp): 633
  Cloning method: Restriction Enzyme; 5′ cloning site NdeI (not destroyed); 3′ cloning site XhoI (not destroyed)
  Sequencing primers: 5′ T7
Terms and licenses: Academic/Nonprofit Terms; Industry Terms: Not Available to Industry
How to cite: 130_pSKB3-LUMP-P.leioghnati was a gift from Gerard Marriott (Addgene plasmid # 65894 ; http://n2t.net/addgene:65894 ; RRID:Addgene_65894)
