>Addgene plasmid #65894 | 130_pSKB3-LUMP-P.leioghnati | addgene partial sequence | sequence record 120407 | T7 5'-TAATACGACTCACTATAGGG-3'
ATTTTGTTTAACTTTAAGAAGGAGATATACCATGGGCAGCAGCCATCATCATCATCATCACGATTACGAT
ATCCCAACGACCGAAAACCTTTACTTCCAGGGCCATATGTTTAGAGGTATTGTTCAAGGTCGTGGTGTTA
TTCGATCCATTTCAAAAAGTGAAGATAGTCAGCGACATGGGATTGCATTCCCTGAGGGTATGTTTCAACT
TGTTGATGTAGATACTGTAATGTTAGTAAATGGTTGTTCATTGACAGTTGTCCGTATTTTAGGCGATATG
GTGTACTTTGATATCGACCAAGCATTGGGTACGACAACATTTGATGGATTAAAAGAAGGCGATCAGGTAA
ACCTAGAGATCCACCCTAAATTTGGTGAAGTGGTTGGCCGTGGTGGATTAACAGGAAATATTAAAGGCAC
TGCGCTGGTCGCAGCAATAGAAGAGAATGACGCAGGTTTTTCTGTACTGATTGATATCCCTAAAGGGTTA
GCTGAAAACTTAACAGTGAAAGATGATATTGGAATTGATGGGATCTCTTTGCCTATCACTGATATGTCAG
ACAGCATTATTACATTGAATTACTCGCGTGATTTGTTAGCGAGTACTAACATTGCATCGTTAGCAAAAGA
TGTGAAAGTGAACGTTGAAATTTTAAATGAATGGTAGGCGGCCGCACTCGAGCACCACCACCACCACCAC
TGAGATCCGGCTGCTAACAAAGCCCGAAAGGAAGCTGAGTTGGCTGCTGCCACCGCTGAGCAATAACTAG
CATAACCCCTTGGGG
