>Addgene plasmid #65894 | 130_pSKB3-LUMP-P.leioghnati | addgene partial sequence | sequence record 120762 | T7term 5'-GCTAGTTATTGCTCAGCGG-3'
AGCAGCCGGATCTCAGTGGTGGTGGTGGTGGTGCTCGAGTGCGGCCGCCTACCATTCATTTAAAATTTCA
ACGTTCACTTTCACATCTTTTGCTAACGATGCAATGTTAGTACTCGCTAACAAATCACGCGAGTAATTCA
ATGTAATAATGCTGTCTGACATATCAGTGATAGGCAAAGAGATCCCATCAATTCCAATATCATCTTTCAC
TGTTAAGTTTTCAGCTAACCCTTTAGGGATATCAATCAGTACAGAAAAACCTGCGTCATTCTCTTCTATT
GCTGCGACCAGCGCAGTGCCTTTAATATTTCCTGTTAATCCACCACGGCCAACCACTTCACCAAATTTAG
GGTGGATCTCTAGGTTTACCTGATCGCCTTCTTTTAATCCATCAAATGTTGTCGTACCCAATGCTTGGTC
GATATCAAAGTACACCATATCGCCTAAAATACGGACAACTGTCAATGAACAACCATTTACTAACATTACA
GTATCTACATCAACAAGTTGAAACATACCCTCAGGGAATGCAATCCCATGTCGCTGACTATCTTCACTTT
TTGAAATGGATCGAATAACACCACGACCTTGAACAATACCTCTAAACATATGGCCCTGGAAGTAAAGGTT
TTCGGTCGTTGGGATATCGTAATCGTGATGATGATGATGATGGCTGCTGCCCATGGTATATCTCCTTCTT
AAAGTTAAACAAAATTATTTCTAGAGGGGAATTGTTATCCGCTCACAATTCCC
